Addgene plasmid #114316: pCWX-UBI-hTert-PGK-BSD
Purpose: Constitutive expression of the hTert protein
Depositing lab: Patrick Salmon. Depositing organization: University of Geneva. Publication: Generation of human cell lines using lentiviral-mediated genetic engineering. Salmon P. Methods Mol Biol. 2013;945:417-48. doi: 10.1007/978-1-62703-125-7_25. PubMed 23097121.
Backbone
  Vector backbone: pCWX-PGK-BSD
  Vector type: Lentiviral
  Selectable markers: Blasticidin
Growth in bacteria
  Bacterial resistance: Ampicillin, 100 μg/mL
  Growth temperature: 37°C
  Growth strain: NEB Stable
  Copy number: High Copy
Gene/Insert
  Gene/Insert name: hTERT
  Species: H. sapiens (human)
  Entrez Gene: TERT (a.k.a. CMM9, DKCA2, DKCB4, EST2, PFBMFT1, TCS1, TP2, TRT, hEST2, hTRT)
  Cloning method: Gateway Cloning
Terms and licenses: Academic/Nonprofit Terms; Industry Terms: Not Available to Industry
Depositor comments: Due to the role of the transgene in cell proliferation, lentivectors produced with human-tropic envelopes must be produced in BSL2+/BSL3 conditions.
How to cite: pCWX-UBI-hTert-PGK-BSD was a gift from Patrick Salmon (Addgene plasmid # 114316 ; http://n2t.net/addgene:114316 ; RRID:Addgene_114316)
