[The description below was written by a language model from this plasmid's Addgene catalogue record and pLannotate feature annotations shown in this document.]
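Description:
pCWX-UBI-hTert-PGK-BSD is an HIV-1-derived lentiviral transfer vector of about 12.3 kb, built on the pCWX-PGK-BSD backbone, for constitutive expression of human telomerase reverse transcriptase (hTERT). It is propagated in E. coli through a high-copy ColE1/pUC-type origin with ampicillin resistance. The annotated backbone also carries an SV40 origin and SV40 and rabbit β-globin polyadenylation signals outside the viral unit.

The viral genome is driven by a CMV enhancer fused to a truncated 5' LTR, followed by the Ψ packaging signal with a partial gag sequence, the cPPT/CTS element that aids nuclear import, and the RRE for Rev-dependent export of the full-length RNA. Fragments annotated as vif, rev and nef are residual HIV-1 sequence rather than functional genes. Inside this frame sit two expression units. The human ubiquitin C promoter, flanked by attB4 and attB1 sites, drives the hTERT coding sequence, which is flanked by attB1 and attB2; this layout reflects multisite Gateway assembly of promoter and gene modules. Downstream, the human PGK promoter drives blasticidin S deaminase, allowing blasticidin selection of transduced cells. A WPRE follows to enhance transcript expression. The truncated 3' LTR region contains a loxP site; because this region is copied to both ends of the provirus during reverse transcription, the integrated cassette should in principle be excisable with Cre, although the record does not state this use.

The vector is intended for stable hTERT delivery, in line with the associated work on generating human cell lines by lentiviral engineering, where telomerase activity prevents telomere shortening and extends proliferative lifespan. The depositor notes that the growth-promoting transgene calls for elevated biosafety containment when particles carry human-tropic envelopes.
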