Features (pLannotate 1.2.2; 32 found; start..end, strand, type, name):
    437..456     +  protein_bind   attB1 (fragment): mutant version of attB; recombination site for the Gateway® BP reaction BP Clonase™
    551..3949    +  CDS            hTERT: human telomerase reverse transcriptase, the catalytic subunit of telomerase; TERT; prevents telomere shortening and allows postsenescent cells to proliferate beyond crisis (Counter et al., 1998); also known as EST2
   3961..3985    -  protein_bind   attB2: mutant version of attB; recombination site for the Gateway® BP reaction BP Clonase™
   4002..4512    +  promoter       hPGK promoter: human phosphoglycerate kinase 1 promoter
   4533..4931    +  CDS            BSD: blasticidin S deaminase; Aspergillus terreus BSD; confers resistance to blasticidin
   4932..4950    +  misc_feature   MCS (fragment): pBluescript multiple cloning site
   4950..5538    +  misc_feature   WPRE: woodchuck hepatitis virus posttranscriptional regulatory element
   5546..5665    +  CDS            nef (fragment): NEF_HV1LA - Experimental evidence at protein level: Swiss-Prot protein existence level 1. Extracellular Nef protein targets CD4(+) T-lymphocytes for apoptosis by interacting with CXCR4 surface receptors. From Human immunodeficiency virus type 1 group M subtype B (isolate Lai) (HIV-1).
   5686..5719    +  protein_bind   loxP: Cre-mediated recombination occurs in the 8-bp core sequence (GCATACAT). Cre recombinase
   5739..5919    +  LTR            5' LTR (truncated): truncated 5' long terminal repeat (LTR) from HIV-1
   6022..6077    +  polyA_signal   β-globin poly(A) signal: rabbit β-globin polyadenylation signal (Gil and Proudfoot, 1987)
   6460..6482    -  protein_bind   lac operator (fragment): The lac repressor binds to the lac operator to inhibit transcription in E. coli. This inhibition can be relieved by adding lactose or isopropyl-β-D-thiogalactopyranoside (IPTG). lac repressor encoded by lacI
   6486..6516    -  promoter       lac promoter: promoter for the E. coli lac operon
   6531..6552    -  protein_bind   CAP binding site: CAP binding activates transcription in the presence of cAMP. E. coli catabolite activator protein
   6565..6604    -  CDS            lacI (fragment): lac repressor; lacI; The lac repressor binds to the lac operator to inhibit transcription in E. coli. This inhibition can be relieved by adding lactose or isopropyl-β-D-thiogalactopyranoside (IPTG).
   6611..6633    +  promoter       SV40 promoter (fragment): SV40 enhancer and early promoter
   6657..6792    +  rep_origin     SV40 ori: SV40 origin of replication
   6812..6946    +  polyA_signal   SV40 poly(A) signal: SV40 polyadenylation signal
   6948..7002    -  CDS            lacI (fragment): lac repressor; lacI; The lac repressor binds to the lac operator to inhibit transcription in E. coli. This inhibition can be relieved by adding lactose or isopropyl-β-D-thiogalactopyranoside (IPTG).
   7185..7772    -  rep_origin     ori: high-copy-number ColE1/pMB1/pBR322/pUC origin of replication
   7943..8803    -  CDS            AmpR: β-lactamase; bla; confers resistance to ampicillin, carbenicillin, and related antibiotics
   8804..8908    -  promoter       AmpR promoter: bla
   8939..9318    +  enhancer       CMV enhancer: human cytomegalovirus immediate early enhancer
   9320..9577    +  LTR            5' LTR (truncated): truncated 5' long terminal repeat (LTR) from HIV-1
   9624..9749    +  misc_feature   HIV-1 Ψ: packaging signal of human immunodeficiency virus type 1
   9733..10092   +  CDS            HIV-1 gag (fragment): gag protein from human immunodeficiency virus 1; gag
  10241..10358   +  misc_feature   cPPT/CTS: central polypurine tract and central termination sequence of HIV-1
  10501..10584   +  CDS            vif (fragment): VIF_HV1BR - Experimental evidence at protein level: Swiss-Prot protein existence level 1. Counteracts the innate antiviral activity of host APOBEC3F and APOBEC3G. Forms a complex with host APOBEC3F and APOBEC3G thus preventing the entry of these lethally hypermutating enzymes into progeny virions. Recruits an active E3 ubiquitin ligase complex composed of elongin BC, CUL5, and RBX2 to induce polyubiquitination of APOBEC3G and APOBEC3F. In turn, they are directed to the 26S proteasome for degradation. Vif interaction with APOBEC3G also blocks its cytidine deaminase activity in a proteasome-inde
  10718..10951   +  misc_feature   RRE: The Rev response element (RRE) of HIV-1 allows for Rev-dependent mRNA export from the nucleus to the cytoplasm.
  11328..11428   +  CDS            Rev (fragment): human immunodeficiency virus 1 (HIV-1) Rev protein; rev; enhances nuclear export of unspliced and incompletely spliced viral mRNAs
  11455..11475   +  protein_bind   attB4: mutant version of attB; core recombination site for the Gateway® BP reaction BP Clonase™
  11493..425     +  promoter       UbC promoter (across the origin): human ubiquitin C promoter
>Addgene plasmid #114316 | pCWX-UBI-hTert-PGK-BSD | addgene full sequence | sequence record 218848 | Addgene NGS Result
GTGCCGTTGGGCAGTGCACCCGTACCTTTGGGAGCGCGCGCCCTCGTCGTGTCGTGACGTCACCCGTTCT
GTTGGCTTATAATGCAGGGTGGGGCCACCTGCCGGTAGGTGTGCGGTAGGCTTTTCTCCGTCGCAGGACG
CAGGGTTCGGGCCTAGGGTAGGCTCTCCTGAATCGACAGGCGCCGGACCTCTGGTGAGGGGAGGGATAAG
TGAGGCGTCAGTTTCTTTGGTCGGTTTTATGTACCTATCTTCTTAAGTAGCTGAAGCTCCGGTTTTGAAC
TATGCGCTCGGGGTTGGCGAGTGTGTTTTGTGAAGTTTTTTAGGCACCTTTTGAAATGTAATCATTTGGG
TCAATATGTAATTTTCAGTGTTAGACTAGTAAATTGTCCGCTAAATTCTGGCCGTTTTTGGCTTTTTTGT
TAGACAGGATCCCAACTTTGTACAAAAAAGCAGGCTACTAGTGAGGAACCAATTCAGTCGACTGGATCCG
GTACCGAATTAATTCGTCCTGCTGCGCACGTGGGAAGCCCTGGCCCCGGCCACCCCCGCGATGCCGCGCG
CTCCCCGCTGCCGAGCCGTGCGCTCCCTGCTGCGCAGCCACTACCGCGAGGTGCTGCCGCTGGCCACGTT
CGTGCGGCGCCTGGGGCCCCAGGGCTGGCGGCTGGTGCAGCGCGGGGACCCGGCGGCTTTCCGCGCGCTG
GTGGCCCAGTGCCTGGTGTGCGTGCCCTGGGACGCACGGCCGCCCCCCGCCGCCCCCTCCTTCCGCCAGG
TGTCCTGCCTGAAGGAGCTGGTGGCCCGAGTGCTGCAGAGGCTGTGCGAGCGCGGCGCGAAGAACGTGCT
GGCCTTCGGCTTCGCGCTGCTGGACGGGGCCCGCGGGGGCCCCCCCGAGGCCTTCACCACCAGCGTGCGC
AGCTACCTGCCCAACACGGTGACCGACGCACTGCGGGGGAGCGGGGCGTGGGGGCTGCTGCTGCGCCGCG
TGGGCGACGACGTGCTGGTTCACCTGCTGGCACGCTGCGCGCTCTTTGTGCTGGTGGCTCCCAGCTGCGC
CTACCAGGTGTGCGGGCCGCCGCTGTACCAGCTCGGCGCTGCCACTCAGGCCCGGCCCCCGCCACACGCT
AGTGGACCCCGAAGGCGTCTGGGATGCGAACGGGCCTGGAACCATAGCGTCAGGGAGGCCGGGGTCCCCC
TGGGCCTGCCAGCCCCGGGTGCGAGGAGGCGCGGGGGCAGTGCCAGCCGAAGTCTGCCGTTGCCCAAGAG
GCCCAGGCGTGGCGCTGCCCCTGAGCCGGAGCGGACGCCCGTTGGGCAGGGGTCCTGGGCCCACCCGGGC
AGGACGCGTGGACCGAGTGACCGTGGTTTCTGTGTGGTGTCACCTGCCAGACCCGCCGAAGAAGCCACCT
CTTTGGAGGGTGCGCTCTCTGGCACGCGCCACTCCCACCCATCCGTGGGCCGCCAGCACCACGCGGGCCC
CCCATCCACATCGCGGCCACCACGTCCCTGGGACACGCCTTGTCCCCCGGTGTACGCCGAGACCAAGCAC
TTCCTCTACTCCTCAGGCGACAAGGAGCAGCTGCGGCCCTCCTTCCTACTCAGCTCTCTGAGGCCCAGCC
TGACTGGCGCTCGGAGGCTCGTGGAGACCATCTTTCTGGGTTCCAGGCCCTGGATGCCAGGGACTCCCCG
CAGGTTGCCCCGCCTGCCCCAGCGCTACTGGCAAATGCGGCCCCTGTTTCTGGAGCTGCTTGGGAACCAC
GCGCAGTGCCCCTACGGGGTGCTCCTCAAGACGCACTGCCCGCTGCGAGCTGCGGTCACCCCAGCAGCCG
GTGTCTGTGCCCGGGAGAAGCCCCAGGGCTCTGTGGCGGCCCCCGAGGAGGAGGACACAGACCCCCGTCG
CCTGGTGCAGCTGCTCCGCCAGCACAGCAGCCCCTGGCAGGTGTACGGCTTCGTGCGGGCCTGCCTGCGC
CGGCTGGTGCCCCCAGGCCTCTGGGGCTCCAGGCACAACGAACGCCGCTTCCTCAGGAACACCAAGAAGT
TCATCTCCCTGGGGAAGCATGCCAAGCTCTCGCTGCAGGAGCTGACGTGGAAGATGAGCGTGCGGGGCTG
CGCTTGGCTGCGCAGGAGCCCAGGGGTTGGCTGTGTTCCGGCCGCAGAGCACCGTCTGCGTGAGGAGATC
CTGGCCAAGTTCCTGCACTGGCTGATGAGTGTGTACGTCGTCGAGCTGCTCAGGTCTTTCTTTTATGTCA
CGGAGACCACGTTTCAAAAGAACAGGCTCTTTTTCTACCGGAAGAGTGTCTGGAGCAAGTTGCAAAGCAT
TGGAATCAGACAGCACTTGAAGAGGGTGCAGCTGCGGGAGCTGTCGGAAGCAGAGGTCAGGCAGCATCGG
GAAGCCAGGCCCGCCCTGCTGACGTCCAGACTCCGCTTCATCCCCAAGCCTGACGGGCTGCGGCCGATTG
TGAACATGGACTACGTCGTGGGAGCCAGAACGTTCCGCAGAGAAAAGAGGGCCGAGCGTCTCACCTCGAG
GGTGAAGGCACTGTTCAGCGTGCTCAACTACGAGCGGGCGCGGCGCCCCGGCCTCCTGGGCGCCTCTGTG
CTGGGCCTGGACGATATCCACAGGGCCTGGCGCACCTTCGTGCTGCGTGTGCGGGCCCAGGACCCGCCGC
CTGAGCTGTACTTTGTCAAGGTGGATGTGACGGGCGCGTACGACACCATCCCCCAGGACAGGCTCACGGA
GGTCATCGCCAGCATCATCAAACCCCAGAACACGTACTGCGTGCGTCGGTATGCCGTGGTCCAGAAGGCC
GCCCATGGGCACGTCCGCAAGGCCTTCAAGAGCCACGTCTCTACCTTGACAGACCTCCAGCCGTACATGC
GACAGTTCGTGGCTCACCTGCAGGAGACCAGCCCGCTGAGGGATGCCGTCGTCATCGAGCAGAGCTCCTC
CCTGAATGAGGCCAGCAGTGGCCTCTTCGACGTCTTCCTACGCTTCATGTGCCACCACGCCGTGCGCATC
AGGGGCAAGTCCTACGTCCAGTGCCAGGGGATCCCGCAGGGCTCCATCCTCTCCACGCTGCTCTGCAGCC
TGTGCTACGGCGACATGGAGAACAAGCTGTTTGCGGGGATTCGGCGGGACGGGCTGCTCCTGCGTTTGGT
GGATGATTTCTTGTTGGTGACACCTCACCTCACCCACGCGAAAACCTTCCTCAGGACCCTGGTCCGAGGT
GTCCCTGAGTATGGCTGCGTGGTGAACTTGCGGAAGACAGTGGTGAACTTCCCTGTAGAAGACGAGGCCC
TGGGTGGCACGGCTTTTGTTCAGATGCCGGCCCACGGCCTATTCCCCTGGTGCGGCCTGCTGCTGGATAC
CCGGACCCTGGAGGTGCAGAGCGACTACTCCAGCTATGCCCGGACCTCCATCAGAGCCAGTCTCACCTTC
AACCGCGGCTTCAAGGCTGGGAGGAACATGCGTCGCAAACTCTTTGGGGTCTTGCGGCTGAAGTGTCACA
GCCTGTTTCTGGATTTGCAGGTGAACAGCCTCCAGACGGTGTGCACCAACATCTACAAGATCCTCCTGCT
GCAGGCGTACAGGTTTCACGCATGTGTGCTGCAGCTCCCATTTCATCAGCAAGTTTGGAAGAACCCCACA
TTTTTCCTGCGCGTCATCTCTGACACGGCCTCCCTCTGCTACTCCATCCTGAAAGCCAAGAACGCAGGGA
TGTCGCTGGGGGCCAAGGGCGCCGCCGGCCCTCTGCCCTCCGAGGCCGTGCAGTGGCTGTGCCACCAAGC
ATTCCTGCTCAAGCTGACTCGACACCGTGTCACCTACGTGCCACTCCTGGGGTCACTCAGGACAGCCCAG
ACGCAGCTGAGTCGGAAGCTCCCGGGGACGACGCTGACTGCCCTGGAGGCCGCAGCCAACCCGGCACTGC
CCTCAGACTTCAAGACCATCCTGGACTGAGTCGAATCTAGACCCAGCTTTCTTGTACAAAGTGGTGATAA
TCGAATTCCACGGGGTTGGGGTTGCGCCTTTTCCAAGGCAGCCCTGGGTTTGCGCAGGGACGCGGCTGCT
CTGGGCGTGGTTCCGGGAAACGCAGCGGCGCCGACCCTGGGTCTCGCACATTCTTCACGTCCGTTCGCAG
CGTCACCCGGATCTTCGCCGCTACCCTTGTGGGCCCCCCGGCGACGCTTCCTGCTCCGCCCCTAAGTCGG
GAAGGTTCCTTGCGGTTCGCGGCGTGCCGGACGTGACAAACGGAAGCCGCACGTCTCACTAGTACCCTCG
CAGACGGACAGCGCCAGGGAGCAATGGCAGCGCGCCGACCGCGATGGGCTGTGGCCAATAGCGGCTGCTC
AGCAGGGCGCGCCGAGAGCAGCGGCCGGGAAGGGGCGGTGCGGGAGGCGGGGTGTGGGGCGGTAGTGTGG
GCCCTGTTCCTGCCCGCGCGGTGTTCCGCATTCTGCAAGCCTCCGGAGCGCACGTCGGCAGTCGGCTCCC
TCGTTGACCGAATCACCGACCTCTCTCCCCAGGGGGATCCACCGGTGCCACCATGGCCAAGCCTTTGTCT
CAAGAAGAATCCACCCTCATTGAAAGAGCAACGGCTACAATCAACAGCATCCCCATCTCTGAAGACTACA
GCGTCGCCAGCGCAGCTCTCTCTAGCGACGGCCGCATCTTCACTGGTGTCAATGTATATCATTTTACTGG
GGGACCTTGTGCAGAACTCGTGGTGCTGGGCACTGCTGCTGCTGCGGCAGCTGGCAACCTGACTTGTATC
GTCGCGATCGGAAATGAGAACAGGGGCATCTTGAGCCCCTGCGGACGGTGCCGACAGGTGCTTCTCGATC
TGCATCCTGGGATCAAAGCCATAGTGAAGGACAGTGATGGACAGCCGACGGCAGTTGGGATTCGTGAATT
GCTGCCCTCTGGTTATGTGTGGGAGGGCTAAGATATCAAGCTTATCGATAATCAACCTCTGGATTACAAA
ATTTGTGAAAGATTGACTGGTATTCTTAACTATGTTGCTCCTTTTACGCTATGTGGATACGCTGCTTTAA
TGCCTTTGTATCATGCTATTGCTTCCCGTATGGCTTTCATTTTCTCCTCCTTGTATAAATCCTGGTTGCT
GTCTCTTTATGAGGAGTTGTGGCCCGTTGTCAGGCAACGTGGCGTGGTGTGCACTGTGTTTGCTGACGCA
ACCCCCACTGGTTGGGGCATTGCCACCACCTGTCAGCTCCTTTCCGGGACTTTCGCTTTCCCCCTCCCTA
TTGCCACGGCGGAACTCATCGCCGCCTGCCTTGCCCGCTGCTGGACAGGGGCTCGGCTGTTGGGCACTGA
CAATTCCGTGGTGTTGTCGGGGAAATCATCGTCCTTTCCTTGGCTGCTCGCCTGTGTTGCCACCTGGATT
CTGCGCGGGACGTCCTTCTGCTACGTCCCTTCGGCCCTCAATCCAGCGGACCTTCCTTCCCGCGGCCTGC
TGCCGGCTCTGCGGCCTCTTCCGCGTCTTCGCCTTCGCCCTCAGACGAGTCGGATCTCCCTTTGGGCCGC
CTCCCCGCATCGATACCGTCGACCTCGAGGTTCGCTTTAAGACCAATGACTTACAAGGCAGCTGTAGATC
TTAGCCACTTTTTAAAAGAAAAGGGGGGACTGGAAGGGCTAATTCACTCCCAACGAAGACAAGATGGGAT
CAATTCACCATGGGAATAACTTCGTATAGCATACATTATACGAAGTTATGCTGCTTTTTGCTTGTACTGG
GTCTCTCTGGTTAGACCAGATCTGAGCCTGGGAGCTCTCTGGCTAACTAGGGAACCCACTGCTTAAGCCT
CAATAAAGCTTGCCTTGAGTGCTTCAAGTAGTGTGTGCCCGTCTGTTGTGTGACTCTGGTAACTAGAGAT
CCCTCAGACCCTTTTAGTCAGTGTGGAAAATCTCTAGCAGCATCTAGTTGAATCGCCAGTGTGTCGAGCT
AGCAGATCTTTTTCCCTCTGCCAAAAATTATGGGGACATCATGAAGCCCCTTGAGCATCTGACTTCTGGC
TAATAAAGGAAATTTATTTTCATTGCAATAGTGTGTTGGAATTTTTTGTGTCTCTCACTCGGAAGGACAT
ATGGGAGGGCAAATCATTTAAAACATCAGAATGAGTATTTGGTTTAGAGTTTGGCAACATATGCCCATAT
GCTGGCTGCCATGAACAAAGGTTGGCTATAAAGAGGTCATCAGTATATGAAACAGCCCCCTGCTGTCCAT
TCCTTATTCCATAGAAAAGCCTTGACTTGAGGTTAGATTTTTTTTATATTTTGTTTTGTGTTATTTTTTT
CTTTAACATCCCTAAAATTTTCCTTACATGTTTTACTAGCCAGATTTTTCCTCCTCTCCTGACTACTCCC
AGTCATAGCTGTCCCTCTTCTCTTATGGAGATCCCTCGACCTGCAGCCCAAGCTTGGCGTAATCATGGTC
ATAGCTGTTTCCTGTGTGAAATTGTTATCCGCTCACAATTCCACACAACATACGAGCCGGAAGCATAAAG
TGTAAAGCCTGGGGTGCCTAATGAGTGAGCTAACTCACATTAATTGCGTTGCGCTCACTGCCCGCTTTCC
AGTCGGGAAACCTGTCGTGCCAGCGGATCCGCATCTCAATTAGTCAGCAACCATAGTCCCGCCCCTAACT
CCGCCCATCCCGCCCCTAACTCCGCCCAGTTCCGCCCATTCTCCGCCCCATGGCTGACTAATTTTTTTTA
TTTATGCAGAGGCCGAGGCCGCCTCGGCCTCTGAGCTATTCCAGAAGTAGTGAGGAGGCTTTTTTGGAGG
CCTAGGCTTTTGCAAAAAGCTAACTTGTTTATTGCAGCTTATAATGGTTACAAATAAAGCAATAGCATCA
CAAATTTCACAAATAAAGCATTTTTTTCACTGCATTCTAGTTGTGGTTTGTCCAAACTCATCAATGTATC
TTATCATGTCTGGATCCGCTGCATTAATGAATCGGCCAACGCGCGGGGAGAGGCGGTTTGCGTATTGGGC
GCTCTTCCGCTTCCTCGCTCACTGACTCGCTGCGCTCGGTCGTTCGGCTGCGGCGAGCGGTATCAGCTCA
CTCAAAGGCGGTAATACGGTTATCCACAGAATCAGGGGATAACGCAGGAAAGAACATGTGAGCAAAAGGC
CAGCAAAAGGCCAGGAACCGTAAAAAGGCCGCGTTGCTGGCGTTTTTCCATAGGCTCCGCCCCCCTGACG
AGCATCACAAAAATCGACGCTCAAGTCAGAGGTGGCGAAACCCGACAGGACTATAAAGATACCAGGCGTT
TCCCCCTGGAAGCTCCCTCGTGCGCTCTCCTGTTCCGACCCTGCCGCTTACGGATACCTGTCCGCCTTTC
TCCCTTCGGGAAGCGTGGCGCTTTCTCATAGCTCACGCTGTAGGTATCTCAGTTCGGTGTAGGTCGTTCG
CTCCAAGCTGGGCTGTGTGCACGAACCCCCCGTTCAGCCCGACCGCTGCGCCTTATCCGGTAACTATCGT
CTTGAGTCCAACCCGGTAAGACACGACTTATCGCCACTGGCAGCAGCCACTGGTAACAGGATTAGCAGAG
CGAGGTATGTAGGCGGTGCTACAGAGTTCTTGAAGTGGTGGCCTAACTACGGCTACACTAGAAGAACAGT
ATTTGGTATCTGCGCTCTGCTGAAGCCAGTTACCTTCGGAAAAAGAGTTGGTAGCTCTTGATCCGGCAAA
CAAACCACCGCTGGTAGCGGTGGTTTTTTTGTTTGCAAGCAGCAGATTACGCGCAGAAAAAAAGGATCTC
AAGAAGATCCTTTGATCTTTTCTACGGGGTCTGACGCTCAGTGGAACGAAAACTCACGTTAAGGGATTTT
GGTCATGAGATTATCAAAAAGGATCTTCACCTAGATCCTTTTAAATTAAAAATGAAGTTTTAAATCAATC
TAAAGTATATATGAGTAAACTTGGTCTGACAGTTACCAATGCTTAATCAGTGAGGCACCTATCTCAGCGA
TCTGTCTATTTCGTTCATCCATAGTTGCCTGACTCCCCGTCGTGTAGATAACTACGATACGGGAGGGCTT
ACCATCTGGCCCCAGTGCTGCAATGATACCGCGAGACCCACGCTCACCGGCTCCAGATTTATCAGCAATA
AACCAGCCAGCCGGAAGGGCCGAGCGCAGAAGTGGTCCTGCAACTTTATCCGCCTCCATCCAGTCTATTA
ATTGTTGCCGGGAAGCTAGAGTAAGTAGTTCGCCAGTTAATAGTTTGCGCAACGTTGTTGCCATTGCTAC
AGGCATCGTGGTGTCACGCTCGTCGTTTGGTATGGCTTCATTCAGCTCCGGTTCCCAACGATCAAGGCGA
GTTACATGATCCCCCATGTTGTGCAAAAAAGCGGTTAGCTCCTTCGGTCCTCCGATCGTTGTCAGAAGTA
AGTTGGCCGCAGTGTTATCACTCATGGTTATGGCAGCACTGCATAATTCTCTTACTGTCATGCCATCCGT
AAGATGCTTTTCTGTGACTGGTGAGTACTCAACCAAGTCATTCTGAGAATAGTGTATGCGGCGACCGAGT
TGCTCTTGCCCGGCGTCAATACGGGATAATACCGCGCCACATAGCAGAACTTTAAAAGTGCTCATCATTG
GAAAACGTTCTTCGGGGCGAAAACTCTCAAGGATCTTACCGCTGTTGAGATCCAGTTCGATGTAACCCAC
TCGTGCACCCAACTGATCTTCAGCATCTTTTACTTTCACCAGCGTTTCTGGGTGAGCAAAAACAGGAAGG
CAAAATGCCGCAAAAAAGGGAATAAGGGCGACACGGAAATGTTGAATACTCATACTCTTCCTTTTTCAAT
ATTATTGAAGCATTTATCAGGGTTATTGTCTCATGAGCGGATACATATTTGAATGTATTTAGAAAAATAA
ACAAATAGGGGTTCCGCGCACATTTCCCCGAAAAGTGCCACCTGGGTCGACATTGATTATTGACTAGTTA
TTAATAGTAATCAATTACGGGGTCATTAGTTCATAGCCCATATATGGAGTTCCGCGTTACATAACTTACG
GTAAATGGCCCGCCTGGCTGACCGCCCAACGACCCCCGCCCATTGACGTCAATAATGACGTATGTTCCCA
TAGTAACGCCAATAGGGACTTTCCATTGACGTCAATGGGTGGAGTATTTACGGTAAACTGCCCACTTGGC
AGTACATCAAGTGTATCATATGCCAAGTACGCCCCCTATTGACGTCAATGACGGTAAATGGCCCGCCTGG
CATTATGCCCAGTACATGACCTTATGGGACTTTCCTACTTGGCAGTACATCTACGTATTAGTCATCGCTA
TTACCATGGGAGGCGTGGCCTGGGCGGGACTGGGGAGTGGCGAGCCCTCAGATCCTGCATATAAGCAGCT
GCTTTTTGCCTGTACTGGGTCTCTCTGGTTAGACCAGATCTGAGCCTGGGAGCTCTCTGGCTAACTAGGG
AACCCACTGCTTAAGCCTCAATAAAGCTTGCCTTGAGTGCTTCAAGTAGTGTGTGCCCGTCTGTTGTGTG
ACTCTGGTAACTAGAGATCCCTCAGACCCTTTTAGTCAGTGTGGAAAATCTCTAGCAGTGGCGCCCGAAC
AGGGACTTGAAAGCGAAAGGGAAACCAGAGGAGCTCTCTCGACGCAGGACTCGGCTTGCTGAAGCGCGCA
CGGCAAGAGGCGAGGGGCGGCGACTGGTGAGTACGCCAAAAATTTTGACTAGCGGAGGCTAGAAGGAGAG
AGATGGGTGCGAGAGCGTCAGTATTAAGCGGGGGAGAATTAGATCGCGATGGGAAAAAATTCGGTTAAGG
CCAGGGGGAAAGAAAAAATATAAATTAAAACATATAGTATGGGCAAGCAGGGAGCTAGAACGATTCGCAG
TTAATACTGGCCTGTTAGAAACATCAGAAGGCTGTAGACAAATACTGGGACAGCTACAACCATCCCTTCA
GACAGGATCAGAAGAACTTAGATCATTATATAATACAGTAGCAACCCTCTATTGTGTGCATCAAAGGATA
GAGATAAAAGACACCAAGGAAGCTTTAGACAAGATAGAGGAAGAGCAAAACAAAAGTAAGAAAAAAGCAC
AGCAAGCAGCAGGATCTTCAGACCTGGAAATTCCCTACAATCCCCAAAGTCAAGGAGTAGTAGAATCTAT
GAATAAAGAATTAAAGAAAATTATAGGACAGGTAAGAGATCAGGCTGAACATCTTAAGACAGCAGTACAA
ATGGCAGTATTCATCCACAATTTTAAAAGAAAAGGGGGGATTGGGGGGTACAGTGCAGGGGAAAGAATAG
TAGACATAATAGCAACAGACATACAAACTAAAGAATTACAAAAACAAATTACAAAAATTCAAAATTTTCG
GGTTTATTACAGGGACAGCAGAAATCCACTTTGGAAAGGACCAGCAAAGCTCCTCTGGAAAGGTGAAGGG
GCAGTAGTAATACAAGATAATAGTGACATAAAAGTAGTGCCAAGAAGAAAAGCAAAGATCATTAGGGATT
ATGGAAAACAGATGGCAGGTGATGATTGTGTGGCAAGTAGACAGGATGAGGATTAGAACATGGAAAAGTT
TAGTAAAACACCATAAGGAGGAGATATGAGGGACAATTGGAGAAGTGAATTATATAAATATAAAGTAGTA
AAAATTGAACCATTAGGAGTAGCACCCACCAAGGCAAAGAGAAGAGTGGTGCAGAGAGAAAAAAGAGCAG
TGGGAATAGGAGCTTTGTTCCTTGGGTTCTTGGGAGCAGCAGGAAGCACTATGGGCGCAGCGTCAATGAC
GCTGACGGTACAGGCCAGACAATTATTGTCTGGTATAGTGCAGCAGCAGAACAATTTGCTGAGGGCTATT
GAGGCGCAACAGCATCTGTTGCAACTCACAGTCTGGGGCATCAAGCAGCTCCAGGCAAGAATCCTGGCTG
TGGAAAGATACCTAAAGGATCAACAGCTCCTGGGGATTTGGGGTTGCTCTGGAAAACTCATTTGCACCAC
TGCTGTGCCTTGGAATGCTAGTTGGAGTAATAAATCTCTGGAACAGATTTGGAATCACACGACCTGGATG
GAGTGGGACAGAGAAATTAACAATTACACAAGCTTAATACACTCCTTAATTGAAGAATCGCAAAACCAGC
AAGAAAAGAATGAACAAGAATTATTGGAATTAGATAAATGGGCAAGTTTGTGGAATTGGTTTAACATAAC
AAATTGGCTGTGGTATATAAAATTATTCATAATGATAGTAGGAGGCTTGGTAGGTTTAAGAATAGTTTTT
GCTGTACTTTCTATAGTGAATAGAGTTAGGCAGGGATATTCACCATTATCGTTTCAGACCCACCTCCCAA
CCCCGAGGGGACCCGACAGGCCCGAAGGAATAGAAGAAGAAGGTGGAGAGAGAGACAGAGACAGATCCAT
TCGATTAGTGAACGGATCTCGACGGTATCTAGTGATTATCGGATCAACTTTGTATAGAAAAGTTGTTAAT
TAAGGGTGCAGCGGCCTCCGCGCCGGGTTTTGGCGCCTCCCGCGGGCGCCCCCCTCCTCACGGCGAGCGC
TGCCACGTCAGACGAAGGGCGCAGCGAGCGTCCTGATCCTTCCGCCCGGACGCTCAGGACAGCGGCCCGC
TGCTCATAAGACTCGGCCTTAGAACCCCAGTATCAGCAGAAGGACATTTTAGGACGGGACTTGGGTGACT
CTAGGGCACTGGTTTTCTTTCCAGAGAGCGGAACAGGCGAGGAAAAGTAGTCCCTTCTCGGCGATTCTGC
GGAGGGATCTCCGTGGGGCGGTGAACGCCGATGATTATATAAGGACGCGCCGGGTGTGGCACAGCTAGTT
CCGTCGCAGCCGGGATTTGGGTCGCGGTTCTTGTTTGTGGATCGCTGTGATCGTCACTTGGTGAGTAGCG
GGCTGCTGGGCTGGCCGGGGCTTTCGTGGCCGCCGGGCCGCTCGGTGGGACGGAAGCGTGTGGAGAGACC
GCCAAGGGCTGTAGTCTGGGTCCGCGAGCAAGGTTGCCCTGAACTGGGGGTTGGGGGGAGCGCAGCAAAA
TGGCGGCTGTTCCCGAGTCTTGAATGGAAGACGCTTGTGAGGCGGGCTGTGAGGTCGTTGAAACAAGGTG
GGGGGCATGGTGGGCGGCAAGAACCCAAGGTCTTGAGGCCTTCGCTAATGCGGGAAAGCTCTTATTCGGG
TGAGATGGGCTGGGGCACCATCTGGGGACCCTGACGTGAAGTTTGTCACTGACTGGAGAACTCGGTTTGT
CGTCTGTTGCGGGGGCGGCAGTTATGGCG
